>Addgene plasmid #132186 | pDONR221_SLC8A3 | addgene full sequence | sequence record 261106 | Addgene NGS Result
CTTTCCTGCGTTATCCCCTGATTCTGTGGATAACCGTATTACCGCCTTTGAGTGAGCTGATACCGCTCGC
CGCAGCCGAACGACCGAGCGCAGCGAGTCAGTGAGCGAGGAAGCGGAAGAGCGCCCAATACGCAAACCGC
CTCTCCCCGCGCGTTGGCCGATTCATTAATGCAGCTGGCACGACAGGTTTCCCGACTGGAAAGCGGGCAG
TGAGCGCAACGCAATTAATACGCGTACCGCTAGCCAGGAAGAGTTTGTAGAAACGCAAAAAGGCCATCCG
TCAGGATGGCCTTCTGCTTAGTTTGATGCCTGGCAGTTTATGGCGGGCGTCCTGCCCGCCACCCTCCGGG
CCGTTGCTTCACAACGTTCAAATCCGCTCCCGGCGGATTTGTCCTACTCAGGAGAGCGTTCACCGACAAA
CAACAGATAAAACGAAAGGCCCAGTCTTCCGACTGAGCCTTTCGTTTTATTTGATGCCTGGCAGTTCCCT
ACTCTCGCGTTAACGCTAGCATGGATGTTTTCCCAGTCACGACGTTGTAAAACGACGGCCAGTCTTAAGC
TCGGGCCCCAAATAATGATTTTATTTTGACTGATAGTGACCTGTTCGTTGCAACACATTGATGAGCAATG
CTTTTTTATAATGCCAACTTTGTACAAAAAAGCAGGCTCCACCATGGCCTGGCTGAGACTGCAGCCCCTG
ACAAGCGCCTTTCTGCACTTCGGCCTGGTGACCTTTGTGCTGTTCCTGAACGGACTGAGGGCAGAGGCAG
GAGGATCCGGCGACGTGCCTTCTACCGGCCAGAACAATGAGAGCTGTTCCGGCAGCTCCGATTGCAAGGA
GGGCGTGATCCTGCCAATCTGGTACCCCGAGAATCCTTCCCTGGGCGACAAGATCGCCCGCGTGATCGTG
TACTTTGTGGCCCTGATCTATATGTTCCTGGGCGTGTCTATCATCGCCGATCGCTTCATGGCCAGCATCG
AAGTGATCACATCCCAGGAGCGGGAGGTGACCATCAAGAAGCCAAACGGCGAGACATCCACCACAACCAT
CCGGGTGTGGAACGAGACAGTGTCTAATCTGACCCTGATGGCACTGGGATCTAGCGCCCCAGAGATCCTG
CTGTCCCTGATCGAGGTGTGCGGACACGGCTTCATCGCAGGCGACCTGGGACCTAGCACCATCGTGGGAT
CCGCCGCCTTTAATATGTTCATCATCATCGGCATCTGCGTGTACGTGATCCCCGATGGCGAGACAAGAAA
GATCAAGCACCTGAGGGTGTTCTTTATCACCGCCGCCTGGTCCATCTTTGCCTACATCTGGCTGTATATG
ATCCTGGCCGTGTTCTCTCCTGGAGTGGTGCAAGTGTGGGAGGGACTGCTGACCCTGTTCTTTTTCCCCG
TGTGCGTGCTGCTGGCATGGGTGGCAGACAAGCGCCTGCTGTTCTACAAGTATATGCACAAGAAGTATCG
CACAGATAAGCACCGGGGCATCATCATCGAGACCGAGGGCGATCACCCAAAGGGCATCGAGATGGACGGC
AAGATGATGAACAGCCACTTTCTGGATGGCAATCTGGTGCCCCTGGAGGGCAAGGAGGTGGACGAGTCCC
GGAGAGAGATGATCAGAATCCTGAAGGATCTGAAGCAGAAGCACCCCGAGAAGGACCTGGATCAGCTGGT
GGAGATGGCCAACTACTATGCCCTGTCTCACCAGCAGAAGAGCAGAGCCTTCTACAGGATCCAGGCCACA
AGGATGATGACCGGCGCCGGCAATATCCTGAAGAAGCACGCAGCAGAGCAGGCCAAGAAGGCATCCTCTA
TGAGCGAGGTGCACACAGATGAGCCCGAGGACTTTATCTCCAAGGTGTTTTTCGACCCTTGCTCTTACCA
GTGTCTGGAGAACTGCGGAGCCGTGCTGCTGACCGTGGTGCGGAAGGGCGGCGACATGTCTAAGACAATG
TACGTGGATTATAAGACCGAGGACGGAAGCGCCAATGCAGGAGCAGATTATGAGTTCACAGAGGGAACCG
TGGTGCTGAAGCCAGGAGAGACCCAGAAGGAGTTTTCTGTGGGCATCATCGACGATGACATCTTCGAGGA
GGACGAGCACTTTTTCGTGAGACTGAGCAACGTGAGGATCGAGGAGGAGCAGCCAGAGGAGGGAATGCCA
CCTGCCATCTTTAATAGCCTGCCTCTGCCAAGAGCCGTGCTGGCATCCCCTTGCGTGGCAACAGTGACCA
TCCTGGATGACGATCACGCCGGCATCTTTACATTCGAGTGCGATACCATCCACGTGTCTGAGAGCATCGG
CGTGATGGAGGTGAAGGTGCTGCGCACAAGCGGAGCAAGGGGAACCGTGATCGTGCCTTTCAGGACAGTG
GAGGGAACCGCAAAGGGAGGAGGAGAGGATTTTGAGGACACCTACGGCGAGCTGGAGTTCAAGAACGACG
AGACAGTGAAGACCATCCGCGTGAAGATCGTGGATGAGGAGGAGTATGAGCGGCAGGAGAACTTCTTCAT
CGCCCTGGGCGAGCCAAAGTGGATGGAGAGAGGCATCTCCGCCCTGCTGCTGTCTCCCGATGTGACAGAC
AGAAAGCTGACCATGGAGGAGGAGGAGGCCAAGAGGATCGCCGAGATGGGCAAGCCAGTGCTGGGCGAGC
ACCCCAAGCTGGAAGTGATCATCGAGGAGTCCTACGAGTTCAAGACAACCGTGGACAAGCTGATCAAGAA
GACAAACCTGGCCCTGGTGGTGGGAACCCACAGCTGGCGCGATCAGTTTATGGAGGCAATCACAGTGTCC
GCCGCAGGCGACGAGGATGAGGACGAGTCTGGCGAGGAGCGGCTGCCTAGCTGTTTTGACTACGTGATGC
ACTTTCTGACAGTGTTCTGGAAGGTGCTGTTCGCCTGCGTGCCACCCACCGAGTATTGTCACGGCTGGGC
CTGCTTTGCCGTGTCTATCCTGATCATCGGCATGCTGACCGCCATCATCGGCGACCTGGCCTCTCACTTC
GGCTGTACAATCGGCCTGAAGGATAGCGTGACCGCCGTGGTGTTTGTGGCCTTCGGCACATCCGTGCCAG
ACACCTTTGCCTCTAAGGCAGCCGCCCTGCAGGACGTGTACGCAGACGCCAGCATCGGCAATGTGACAGG
CTCCAACGCCGTGAACGTGTTCCTGGGAATCGGACTGGCATGGTCCGTGGCAGCCATCTATTGGGCCCTG
CAGGGCCAGGAGTTTCACGTGTCTGCCGGCACCCTGGCCTTTAGCGTGACACTGTTCACCATCTTTGCCT
TCGTGTGCATCAGCGTGCTGCTGTACAGGCGCCGGCCTCACCTGGGAGGAGAGCTGGGAGGACCAAGGGG
CTGCAAGCTGGCCACAACCTGGCTGTTCGTGAGCCTGTGGCTGCTGTATATCCTGTTCGCCACCCTGGAG
GCCTACTGCTATATCAAGGGCTTCGACCCAGCTTTCTTGTACAAAGTTGGCATTATAAGAAAGCATTGCT
TATCAATTTGTTGCAACGAACAGGTCACTATCAGTCAAAATAAAATCATTATTTGCCATCCAGCTGATAT
CCCCTATAGTGAGTCGTATTACATGGTCATAGCTGTTTCCTGGCAGCTCTGGCCCGTGTCTCAAAATCTC
TGATGTTACATTGCACAAGATAAAAATATATCATCATGAACAATAAAACTGTCTGCTTACATAAACAGTA
ATACAAGGGGTGTTATGAGCCATATTCAACGGGAAACGTCGAGGCCGCGATTAAATTCCAACATGGATGC
TGATTTATATGGGTATAAATGGGCTCGCGATAATGTCGGGCAATCAGGTGCGACAATCTATCGCTTGTAT
GGGAAGCCCGATGCGCCAGAGTTGTTTCTGAAACATGGCAAAGGTAGCGTTGCCAATGATGTTACAGATG
AGATGGTCAGACTAAACTGGCTGACGGAATTTATGCCTCTTCCGACCATCAAGCATTTTATCCGTACTCC
TGATGATGCATGGTTACTCACCACTGCGATCCCCGGAAAAACAGCATTCCAGGTATTAGAAGAATATCCT
GATTCAGGTGAAAATATTGTTGATGCGCTGGCAGTGTTCCTGCGCCGGTTGCATTCGATTCCTGTTTGTA
ATTGTCCTTTTAACAGCGATCGCGTATTTCGTCTCGCTCAGGCGCAATCACGAATGAATAACGGTTTGGT
TGATGCGAGTGATTTTGATGACGAGCGTAATGGCTGGCCTGTTGAACAAGTCTGGAAAGAAATGCATAAA
CTTTTGCCATTCTCACCGGATTCAGTCGTCACTCATGGTGATTTCTCACTTGATAACCTTATTTTTGACG
AGGGGAAATTAATAGGTTGTATTGATGTTGGACGAGTCGGAATCGCAGACCGATACCAGGATCTTGCCAT
CCTATGGAACTGCCTCGGTGAGTTTTCTCCTTCATTACAGAAACGGCTTTTTCAAAAATATGGTATTGAT
AATCCTGATATGAATAAATTGCAGTTTCATTTGATGCTCGATGAGTTTTTCTAATCAGAATTGGTTAATT
GGTTGTAACACTGGCAGAGCATTACGCTGACTTGACGGGACGGCGCAAGCTCATGACCAAAATCCCTTAA
CGTGAGTTACGCGTCGTTCCACTGAGCGTCAGACCCCGTAGAAAAGATCAAAGGATCTTCTTGAGATCCT
TTTTTTCTGCGCGTAATCTGCTGCTTGCAAACAAAAAAACCACCGCTACCAGCGGTGGTTTGTTTGCCGG
ATCAAGAGCTACCAACTCTTTTTCCGAAGGTAACTGGCTTCAGCAGAGCGCAGATACCAAATACTGTTCT
TCTAGTGTAGCCGTAGTTAGGCCACCACTTCAAGAACTCTGTAGCACCGCCTACATACCTCGCTCTGCTA
ATCCTGTTACCAGTGGCTGCTGCCAGTGGCGATAAGTCGTGTCTTACCGGGTTGGACTCAAGACGATAGT
TACCGGATAAGGCGCAGCGGTCGGGCTGAACGGGGGGTTCGTGCACACAGCCCAGCTTGGAGCGAACGAC
CTACACCGAACTGAGATACCTACAGCGTGAGCTATGAGAAAGCGCCACGCTTCCCGAAGGGAGAAAGGCG
GACAGGTATCCGGTAAGCGGCAGGGTCGGAACAGGAGAGCGCACGAGGGAGCTTCCAGGGGGAAACGCCT
GGTATCTTTATAGTCCTGTCGGGTTTCGCCACCTCTGACTTGAGCGTCGATTTTTGTGATGCTCGTCAGG
GGGGCGGAGCCTATGGAAAAACGCCAGCAACGCGGCCTTTTTACGGTTCCTGGCCTTTTGCTGGCCTTTT
GCTCACATGTT
Features (pLannotate 1.2.2; 10 found; start..end, strand, type, name):
    121..213     +  CDS            lacI (fragment): lac repressor; lacI; The lac repressor binds to the lac operator to inhibit transcription in E. coli. This inhibition can be relieved by adding lactose or isopropyl-β-D-thiogalactopyranoside (IPTG).
    268..295     -  terminator     rrnB T2 terminator: transcription terminator T2 from the E. coli rrnB gene
    427..470     +  terminator     rrnB T1 terminator: Escherichia coli rrnB; transcription terminator T1 from the E. coli rrnB gene
    517..553     -  CDS            lacZα (fragment): LacZα fragment of β-galactosidase; lacZ fragment
    569..668     +  protein_bind   attL1: mutant version of attL; recombination site for the Gateway® LR reaction LR Clonase™
    674..3454    +  CDS            SLC8A3: NAC3_HUMAN - Also known as NCX3. Experimental evidence at protein level: Swiss-Prot protein existence level 1. Mediates the electrogenic exchange of Ca(2+) against Na(+) ions across the cell membrane, and thereby contributes to the regulation of cytoplasmic Ca(2+) levels and Ca(2+)-dependent cellular processes. Contributes to cellular Ca(2+) homeostasis in excitable cells, both in muscle and in brain. In a first phase, voltage-gated channels mediate the rapid increase of cytoplasmic Ca(2+) levels due to release of Ca(2+) stores from the endoplasmic reticulum. SLC8A3 mediates the export of Ca(2
   3456..3555    -  protein_bind   attL2: mutant version of attL; recombination site for the Gateway® LR reaction LR Clonase™
   3573..3591    -  promoter       T7 promoter: promoter for bacteriophage T7 RNA polymerase
   3725..4534    +  CDS            KanR: aminoglycoside phosphotransferase; aph(3')-Ia; confers resistance to kanamycin in bacteria or G418 (Geneticin®) in eukaryotes
   4681..5269    +  rep_origin     ori: high-copy-number ColE1/pMB1/pBR322/pUC origin of replication
