[The description below was written by a language model from this plasmid's Addgene catalogue record and pLannotate feature annotations shown in this document.]
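Description:
pDONR221_SLC8A3 is a Gateway entry clone built on the pDONR221 backbone and carrying a codon-optimized open reading frame for human SLC8A3, also known as NCX3. The plasmid totals about 5.3 kb, of which the ORF accounts for 2,781 bp. It is propagated in E. coli from a high-copy ColE1/pUC-type origin and selected with kanamycin through an aminoglycoside phosphotransferase (KanR) gene. Although the catalogue lists the vector type as mammalian expression, the feature table shows no eukaryotic promoter or polyadenylation signal. The construct is therefore best understood as a shuttle for the coding sequence rather than an expression plasmid in its own right.

The SLC8A3 ORF sits directly between attL1 and attL2, the recombination sites used in the Gateway LR reaction, so it can be transferred directionally into any attR-containing destination vector that supplies the promoter, tags or viral elements of choice. Upstream of attL1 lie the rrnB T1 and T2 transcription terminators, which insulate the insert from read-through transcription in bacteria. A T7 promoter lies just beyond attL2, oriented back towards the insert. Short lacI and lacZα fragments are also annotated and appear to be backbone remnants with no functional role. M13 forward and reverse priming sites are recorded for sequencing across the insert.

The encoded protein is a plasma-membrane sodium/calcium exchanger that contributes to cytoplasmic calcium homeostasis in excitable cells of muscle and brain. The clone belongs to a consortium collection of solute carrier (SLC) transporter ORFs, intended for subcloning into custom expression vectors for transporter research and drug discovery.
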