Addgene plasmid #132186: pDONR221_SLC8A3
Purpose: Gateway entry clone with codon-optimized ORF sequence for subcloning into custom expression vectors
Depositing lab: RESOLUTE Consortium & Giulio Superti-Furga. Depositing organization: CeMM Research Center for Molecular Medicine. Publication: The RESOLUTE consortium: unlocking SLC transporters for drug discovery. Superti-Furga G, Lackner D, Wiedmer T, Ingles-Prieto A, Barbosa B, Girardi E, Goldmann U, Gurtl B, Klavins K, Klimek C, Lindinger S, Lineiro-Retes E, Muller AC, Onstein S, Redinger G, Reil D, Sedlyarov V, Wolf G, Crawford M, Everley R, ... Steppan CM. Nat Rev Drug Discov. 2020 Jul;19(7):429-430. doi: 10.1038/d41573-020-00056-6. PubMed 32265506.
Backbone
  Vector backbone: pDONR221
  Backbone manufacturer: Thermo Fisher Scientific
  Backbone size w/o insert (bp): 2550
  Vector type: Mammalian Expression
Growth in bacteria
  Bacterial resistance: Kanamycin, 50 μg/mL
  Growth temperature: 37°C
  Growth strain: Stbl3
  Copy number: High Copy
Gene/Insert
  Gene/Insert name: SLC8A3 (alt name: NCX3)
  Species: H. sapiens (human)
  Insert size (bp): 2781
  Entrez Gene: SLC8A3 (a.k.a. NCX3)
  Cloning method: Gateway Cloning
  Sequencing primers: 5′ M13-fwd; 3′ M13-rev
Terms and licenses: Academic/Nonprofit Terms; Industry Terms
Depositor comments: For more information on the full Resolute plasmid collection, please see www.addgene.org/depositor-collections/re-solute/. Please provide your feedback on this plasmid to the RESOLUTE consortium by filling out their RESOLUTE repository feedback form: https://forms.office.com/Pages/ResponsePage.aspx?id=0e05yklzmkS7rjFGQL4N7z4feCLQvEJAmVcOCM_u885UN1JJRko0Ukg4TVQwNTZLOUxPQVJWT1NHUCQlQCN0PWcu
How to cite: pDONR221_SLC8A3 was a gift from RESOLUTE Consortium & Giulio Superti-Furga (Addgene plasmid # 132186 ; http://n2t.net/addgene:132186 ; RRID:Addgene_132186)
