>Addgene plasmid #132186 | pDONR221_SLC8A3 | depositor partial sequence | sequence record 253772 | Codon-optimized ORF of SLC8A3
ATGGCCTGGCTGAGACTGCAGCCCCTGACAAGCGCCTTTCTGCACTTCGGCCTGGTGACCTTTGTGCTGT
TCCTGAACGGACTGAGGGCAGAGGCAGGAGGATCCGGCGACGTGCCTTCTACCGGCCAGAACAATGAGAG
CTGTTCCGGCAGCTCCGATTGCAAGGAGGGCGTGATCCTGCCAATCTGGTACCCCGAGAATCCTTCCCTG
GGCGACAAGATCGCCCGCGTGATCGTGTACTTTGTGGCCCTGATCTATATGTTCCTGGGCGTGTCTATCA
TCGCCGATCGCTTCATGGCCAGCATCGAAGTGATCACATCCCAGGAGCGGGAGGTGACCATCAAGAAGCC
AAACGGCGAGACATCCACCACAACCATCCGGGTGTGGAACGAGACAGTGTCTAATCTGACCCTGATGGCA
CTGGGATCTAGCGCCCCAGAGATCCTGCTGTCCCTGATCGAGGTGTGCGGACACGGCTTCATCGCAGGCG
ACCTGGGACCTAGCACCATCGTGGGATCCGCCGCCTTTAATATGTTCATCATCATCGGCATCTGCGTGTA
CGTGATCCCCGATGGCGAGACAAGAAAGATCAAGCACCTGAGGGTGTTCTTTATCACCGCCGCCTGGTCC
ATCTTTGCCTACATCTGGCTGTATATGATCCTGGCCGTGTTCTCTCCTGGAGTGGTGCAAGTGTGGGAGG
GACTGCTGACCCTGTTCTTTTTCCCCGTGTGCGTGCTGCTGGCATGGGTGGCAGACAAGCGCCTGCTGTT
CTACAAGTATATGCACAAGAAGTATCGCACAGATAAGCACCGGGGCATCATCATCGAGACCGAGGGCGAT
CACCCAAAGGGCATCGAGATGGACGGCAAGATGATGAACAGCCACTTTCTGGATGGCAATCTGGTGCCCC
TGGAGGGCAAGGAGGTGGACGAGTCCCGGAGAGAGATGATCAGAATCCTGAAGGATCTGAAGCAGAAGCA
CCCCGAGAAGGACCTGGATCAGCTGGTGGAGATGGCCAACTACTATGCCCTGTCTCACCAGCAGAAGAGC
AGAGCCTTCTACAGGATCCAGGCCACAAGGATGATGACCGGCGCCGGCAATATCCTGAAGAAGCACGCAG
CAGAGCAGGCCAAGAAGGCATCCTCTATGAGCGAGGTGCACACAGATGAGCCCGAGGACTTTATCTCCAA
GGTGTTTTTCGACCCTTGCTCTTACCAGTGTCTGGAGAACTGCGGAGCCGTGCTGCTGACCGTGGTGCGG
AAGGGCGGCGACATGTCTAAGACAATGTACGTGGATTATAAGACCGAGGACGGAAGCGCCAATGCAGGAG
CAGATTATGAGTTCACAGAGGGAACCGTGGTGCTGAAGCCAGGAGAGACCCAGAAGGAGTTTTCTGTGGG
CATCATCGACGATGACATCTTCGAGGAGGACGAGCACTTTTTCGTGAGACTGAGCAACGTGAGGATCGAG
GAGGAGCAGCCAGAGGAGGGAATGCCACCTGCCATCTTTAATAGCCTGCCTCTGCCAAGAGCCGTGCTGG
CATCCCCTTGCGTGGCAACAGTGACCATCCTGGATGACGATCACGCCGGCATCTTTACATTCGAGTGCGA
TACCATCCACGTGTCTGAGAGCATCGGCGTGATGGAGGTGAAGGTGCTGCGCACAAGCGGAGCAAGGGGA
ACCGTGATCGTGCCTTTCAGGACAGTGGAGGGAACCGCAAAGGGAGGAGGAGAGGATTTTGAGGACACCT
ACGGCGAGCTGGAGTTCAAGAACGACGAGACAGTGAAGACCATCCGCGTGAAGATCGTGGATGAGGAGGA
GTATGAGCGGCAGGAGAACTTCTTCATCGCCCTGGGCGAGCCAAAGTGGATGGAGAGAGGCATCTCCGCC
CTGCTGCTGTCTCCCGATGTGACAGACAGAAAGCTGACCATGGAGGAGGAGGAGGCCAAGAGGATCGCCG
AGATGGGCAAGCCAGTGCTGGGCGAGCACCCCAAGCTGGAAGTGATCATCGAGGAGTCCTACGAGTTCAA
GACAACCGTGGACAAGCTGATCAAGAAGACAAACCTGGCCCTGGTGGTGGGAACCCACAGCTGGCGCGAT
CAGTTTATGGAGGCAATCACAGTGTCCGCCGCAGGCGACGAGGATGAGGACGAGTCTGGCGAGGAGCGGC
TGCCTAGCTGTTTTGACTACGTGATGCACTTTCTGACAGTGTTCTGGAAGGTGCTGTTCGCCTGCGTGCC
ACCCACCGAGTATTGTCACGGCTGGGCCTGCTTTGCCGTGTCTATCCTGATCATCGGCATGCTGACCGCC
ATCATCGGCGACCTGGCCTCTCACTTCGGCTGTACAATCGGCCTGAAGGATAGCGTGACCGCCGTGGTGT
TTGTGGCCTTCGGCACATCCGTGCCAGACACCTTTGCCTCTAAGGCAGCCGCCCTGCAGGACGTGTACGC
AGACGCCAGCATCGGCAATGTGACAGGCTCCAACGCCGTGAACGTGTTCCTGGGAATCGGACTGGCATGG
TCCGTGGCAGCCATCTATTGGGCCCTGCAGGGCCAGGAGTTTCACGTGTCTGCCGGCACCCTGGCCTTTA
GCGTGACACTGTTCACCATCTTTGCCTTCGTGTGCATCAGCGTGCTGCTGTACAGGCGCCGGCCTCACCT
GGGAGGAGAGCTGGGAGGACCAAGGGGCTGCAAGCTGGCCACAACCTGGCTGTTCGTGAGCCTGTGGCTG
CTGTATATCCTGTTCGCCACCCTGGAGGCCTACTGCTATATCAAGGGCTTC
